Addgene plasmid #157671: pSCMV-H2B-FT-Slow
Purpose: Retroviral vector for expressing chimeric human histone H2B fused with the "Slow" variant of the monomeric color-changing fluorescent timer (FT) in mammalian cells.
Depositing lab: Shangqin Guo. Depositing organization: Yale University. Publication: Resolving Cell Cycle Speed in One Snapshot with a Live-Cell Fluorescent Reporter. Eastman AE, Chen X, Hu X, Hartman AA, Pearlman Morales AM, Yang C, Lu J, Kueh HY, Guo S. Cell Rep. 2020 Jun 23;31(12):107804. doi: 10.1016/j.celrep.2020.107804. PubMed 32579930.
Backbone
  Vector backbone: pSCMV
  Backbone manufacturer: Guo et al. 2012 (PMC3478612)
  Backbone size w/o insert (bp): 7060
  Total vector size (bp): 8173
  Vector type: Mammalian Expression, Retroviral
  Selectable markers: Puromycin
Growth in bacteria
  Bacterial resistance: Ampicillin, 100 μg/mL
  Growth temperature: 37°C
  Growth strain: NEB Stable
  Copy number: Unknown
Gene/Insert
  Gene/Insert name: Histone H2B (alt name: H2B)
  Species: H. sapiens (human)
  Insert size (bp): 1113
  Promoter: CMV
  Tag / fusion protein: Slow-FT (C terminal on insert)
  Cloning method: Restriction Enzyme; 5′ cloning site HindIII (not destroyed); 3′ cloning site XhoI (not destroyed)
  Sequencing primers: 5′ attaatacgactcactatagggag; 3′ tgagggctggataaagggag
Terms and licenses: Academic/Nonprofit Terms; Industry Terms: Not Available to Industry
How to cite: pSCMV-H2B-FT-Slow was a gift from Shangqin Guo (Addgene plasmid # 157671 ; http://n2t.net/addgene:157671 ; RRID:Addgene_157671)
