[The description below was written by a language model from this plasmid's Addgene catalogue record and pLannotate feature annotations shown in this document.]
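Description:
pSCMV-H2B-FT-Slow is a gammaretroviral (murine leukemia virus–type) expression vector built on the pSCMV backbone, intended for stable delivery of a nuclear fluorescent timer into mammalian cells. In bacteria it is maintained through a high-copy ColE1/pUC-type origin and selected with ampicillin via the bla gene. The viral portion comprises a murine embryonic stem cell virus 5' LTR, the MESV Ψ packaging signal with a truncated gag segment lacking its start codon, and a self-inactivating (ΔU3) Moloney-type 3' LTR, so that after integration the LTR promoter activity is disabled and expression depends on internal promoters. The catalogue gives a total size of about 8.2 kb, slightly larger than the 8,142 nt sequenced record from which the features were annotated.

The payload is human histone H2B (annotated as HIST1H2BJ) fused at its C terminus to Slow-FT, a monomeric mCherry-derived fluorescent timer whose emission matures from blue to red over time. The fusion is driven by the CMV immediate-early enhancer/promoter and terminated by a bGH polyadenylation signal, with T7 and SP6 promoters flanking the HindIII–XhoI cloning region. According to the feature table, this CMV cassette lies in the opposite orientation to the viral genome, an arrangement that keeps the internal poly(A) signal from truncating the packaged genomic RNA. A mouse PGK promoter driving puromycin N-acetyltransferase, oriented with the viral transcript, allows selection of transduced cells. Several short annotated fragments (env, TcR, lacZα, lacI, rop, an HIV-1 LTR match) appear to be backbone remnants or partial matches. Tethering the timer to chromatin gives a nuclear blue/red ratio signal, and the associated publication title indicates use as a live-cell reporter for resolving cell cycle speed from a single snapshot.
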