Features (pLannotate 1.2.2; 27 found; start..end, strand, type, name):
     44..142     -  CDS            env (fragment): murine leukemia virus gPr80 envelope polyprotein precursor; env; proteolytically cleaved into gp70SU and p15TM subunits
    143..344     +  CDS            TcR (fragment): tetracycline efflux protein; tet; confers resistance to tetracycline
    344..493     +  CDS            lacZα (fragment): LacZα fragment of β-galactosidase; lacZ fragment
    499..598     -  misc_feature   bom (fragment): basis of mobility region from pBR322
    700..735     -  CDS            rop (fragment): Rop protein, which maintains plasmids at low copy number; rop
    830..934     +  promoter       AmpR promoter: bla
    935..1795    +  CDS            AmpR: β-lactamase; bla; confers resistance to ampicillin, carbenicillin, and related antibiotics
   1966..2554    +  rep_origin     ori: high-copy-number ColE1/pMB1/pBR322/pUC origin of replication
   2737..2829    +  CDS            lacI (fragment): lac repressor; lacI; The lac repressor binds to the lac operator to inhibit transcription in E. coli. This inhibition can be relieved by adding lactose or isopropyl-β-D-thiogalactopyranoside (IPTG).
   2842..2863    +  protein_bind   CAP binding site: CAP binding activates transcription in the presence of cAMP. E. coli catabolite activator protein
   2878..2908    +  promoter       lac promoter: promoter for the E. coli lac operon
   2916..2932    +  protein_bind   lac operator: The lac repressor binds to the lac operator to inhibit transcription in E. coli. This inhibition can be relieved by adding lactose or isopropyl-β-D-thiogalactopyranoside (IPTG). lac repressor encoded by lacI
   3094..3388    -  LTR            3' LTR (ΔU3) (fragment): self-inactivating 3' long terminal repeat (LTR) from Moloney murine leukemia virus
   3385..3419    -  LTR            3' LTR (ΔU3) (fragment): self-inactivating 3' long terminal repeat (LTR) from Moloney murine leukemia virus
   3518..4117    -  CDS            PuroR: puromycin N-acetyltransferase; pac from Streptomyces alboniger; confers resistance to puromycin
   4142..4641    -  promoter       PGK promoter: mouse phosphoglycerate kinase 1 promoter
   4677..5056    +  enhancer       CMV enhancer: human cytomegalovirus immediate early enhancer
   5057..5260    +  promoter       CMV promoter: human cytomegalovirus (CMV) immediate early promoter
   5256..5289    +  LTR            5' LTR (truncated) (fragment): truncated 5' long terminal repeat (LTR) from HIV-1
   5305..5323    +  promoter       T7 promoter: promoter for bacteriophage T7 RNA polymerase
   5343..5720    +  CDS            H2B (sequence withheld): human histone H2B; HIST1H2BJ
   5727..6437    +  CDS            Slow-FT: blue-to-red fluorescent timer derivative of mCherry (Subach et al., 2009) mammalian codon-optimized
   6465..6483    -  promoter       SP6 promoter: promoter for bacteriophage SP6 RNA polymerase
   6509..6716    +  polyA_signal   bGH poly(A) signal: bovine growth hormone polyadenylation signal
   6740..7156    -  CDS            gag (truncated): truncated Moloney murine leukemia virus (MMLV) gag gene lacking the start codon
   7223..7564    -  misc_feature   MESV Ψ: packaging signal of murine embryonic stem cell virus
   7628..2       -  LTR            5' LTR (across the origin): 5' long terminal repeat from murine embryonic stem cell virus
>Addgene plasmid #157671 | pSCMV-H2B-FT-Slow | addgene full sequence | sequence record 311902 | Addgene NGS Result
TTCCCCCCTTTTTCTGGAGACTAAATAAAATCTTTTATTTTATCTATGGCTCGTACTCTATAGGCTTCAG
CTGGTGATATTGTTGAGTCAAAACTAGAGCCTGGACCACTGATATCCTGTCTTTAACAAATTGGACTAAT
CGCCTCTACGCCGGACGCATCGTGGCCGGCATCACCGGCGCCACAGGTGCGGTTGCTGGCGCCTATATCG
CCGACATCACCGATGGGGAAGATCGGGCTCGCCACTTCGGGCTCATGAGCGCTTGTTTCGGCGTGGGTAT
GGTGGCAGGCCCCGTGGCCGGGGGACTGTTGGGCGCCATCTCCTTGCATGCACCATTCCTTGCGCCGTCG
TTTTACAACGTCGTGACTGGGAAAACCCTGGCGTTACCCAACTTAATCGCCTTGCAGCACATCCCCCTTT
CGCCAGCTGGCGTAATAGCGAAGAGGCCCGCACCGATCGCCCTTCCCAACAGTTGCGCAGCCTGAATGGC
GAATGGCGCCTGATGCGGTATTTTCTCCTTACGCATCTGTGCGGTATTTCACACCGCATATGGTGCACTC
TCAGTACAATCTGCTCTGATGCCGCATAGTTAAGCCAGCCCCGACACCCGCCAACACCCGCTGACGCGCC
CTGACGGGCTTGTCTGCTCCCGGCATCCGCTTACAGACAAGCTGTGACCGTCTCCGGGAGCTGCATGTGT
CAGAGGTTTTCACCGTCATCACCGAAACGCGCGAGACGAAAGGGCCTCGTGATACGCCTATTTTTATAGG
TTAATGTCATGATAATAATGGTTTCTTAGACGTCAGGTGGCACTTTTCGGGGAAATGTGCGCGGAACCCC
TATTTGTTTATTTTTCTAAATACATTCAAATATGTATCCGCTCATGAGACAATAACCCTGATAAATGCTT
CAATAATATTGAAAAAGGAAGAGTATGAGTATTCAACATTTCCGTGTCGCCCTTATTCCCTTTTTTGCGG
CATTTTGCCTTCCTGTTTTTGCTCACCCAGAAACGCTGGTGAAAGTAAAAGATGCTGAAGATCAGTTGGG
TGCACGAGTGGGTTACATCGAACTGGATCTCAACAGCGGTAAGATCCTTGAGAGTTTTCGCCCCGAAGAA
CGTTTTCCAATGATGAGCACTTTTAAAGTTCTGCTATGTGGCGCGGTATTATCCCGTATTGACGCCGGGC
AAGAGCAACTCGGTCGCCGCATACACTATTCTCAGAATGACTTGGTTGAGTACTCACCAGTCACAGAAAA
GCATCTTACGGATGGCATGACAGTAAGAGAATTATGCAGTGCTGCCATAACCATGAGTGATAACACTGCG
GCCAACTTACTTCTGACAACGATCGGAGGACCGAAGGAGCTAACCGCTTTTTTGCACAACATGGGGGATC
ATGTAACTCGCCTTGATCGTTGGGAACCGGAGCTGAATGAAGCCATACCAAACGACGAGCGTGACACCAC
GATGCCTGTAGCAATGGCAACAACGTTGCGCAAACTATTAACTGGCGAACTACTTACTCTAGCTTCCCGG
CAACAATTAATAGACTGGATGGAGGCGGATAAAGTTGCAGGACCACTTCTGCGCTCGGCCCTTCCGGCTG
GCTGGTTTATTGCTGATAAATCTGGAGCCGGTGAGCGTGGGTCTCGCGGTATCATTGCAGCACTGGGGCC
AGATGGTAAGCCCTCCCGTATCGTAGTTATCTACACGACGGGGAGTCAGGCAACTATGGATGAACGAAAT
AGACAGATCGCTGAGATAGGTGCCTCACTGATTAAGCATTGGTAACTGTCAGACCAAGTTTACTCATATA
TACTTTAGATTGATTTAAAACTTCATTTTTAATTTAAAAGGATCTAGGTGAAGATCCTTTTTGATAATCT
CATGACCAAAATCCCTTAACGTGAGTTTTCGTTCCACTGAGCGTCAGACCCCGTAGAAAAGATCAAAGGA
TCTTCTTGAGATCCTTTTTTTCTGCGCGTAATCTGCTGCTTGCAAACAAAAAAACCACCGCTACCAGCGG
TGGTTTGTTTGCCGGATCAAGAGCTACCAACTCTTTTTCCGAAGGTAACTGGCTTCAGCAGAGCGCAGAT
ACCAAATACTGTTCTTCTAGTGTAGCCGTAGTTAGGCCACCACTTCAAGAACTCTGTAGCACCGCCTACA
TACCTCGCTCTGCTAATCCTGTTACCAGTGGCTGCTGCCAGTGGCGATAAGTCGTGTCTTACCGGGTTGG
ACTCAAGACGATAGTTACCGGATAAGGCGCAGCGGTCGGGCTGAACGGGGGGTTCGTGCACACAGCCCAG
CTTGGAGCGAACGACCTACACCGAACTGAGATACCTACAGCGTGAGCTATGAGAAAGCGCCACGCTTCCC
GAAGGGAGAAAGGCGGACAGGTATCCGGTAAGCGGCAGGGTCGGAACAGGAGAGCGCACGAGGGAGCTTC
CAGGGGGAAACGCCTGGTATCTTTATAGTCCTGTCGGGTTTCGCCACCTCTGACTTGAGCGTCGATTTTT
GTGATGCTCGTCAGGGGGGCGGAGCCTATGGAAAAACGCCAGCAACGCGGCCTTTTTACGGTTCCTGGCC
TTTTGCTGGCCTTTTGCTCACATGTTCTTTCCTGCGTTATCCCCTGATTCTGTGGATAACCGTATTACCG
CCTTTGAGTGAGCTGATACCGCTCGCCGCAGCCGAACGACCGAGCGCAGCGAGTCAGTGAGCGAGGAAGC
GGAAGAGCGCCCAATACGCAAACCGCCTCTCCCCGCGCGTTGGCCGATTCATTAATGCAGCTGGCACGAC
AGGTTTCCCGACTGGAAAGCGGGCAGTGAGCGCAACGCAATTAATGTGAGTTAGCTCACTCATTAGGCAC
CCCAGGCTTTACACTTTATGCTTCCGGCTCGTATGTTGTGTGGAATTGTGAGCGGATAACAATTTCACAA
TTCTCCCCAGCTCTTTCTGCGCTGTCCATAATGAACTATTTCAGGAGTATTGGAGTATGTGGATTCAAAA
CAGTGGCTAATTGAGTCAGGATTACTTAATATTCGACTCCTACCCTCAGAATGTTGTTCTCCAACTTCAA
GAAACTGTTACCCATGAAAGACCCCCGCTGACGGGTAGTCAATCACTCAGAGGAGACCCTCCCAAGGAAC
AGCGAGACCACAAGTCGGATGCAACTGCAAGAGGGTTTATTGGATACACGGGTACCCGGGCGACGCAGTC
TATCGGAGGACTGGCGCGCCGAGTGAGGGGTTGTGGGCTCTTTTATTGAGCTCGGGGAGCAGAAGCGCGC
GAACAGAAGCGAGAAGCGAACTGATTGGTTAGTTCAAATAAGGCACAGGGTCATTTCAGGTCCTTGGGGC
ACCCTGGAAACATCTGATGGTTCTCTAGCTTGCCAAACCTACAGGTGGGGTCTTTCATTCCCCCCTTTTT
CTGGAGACTAAATAAAATCTTTTATTTTATCGATGCATGGGGTCGTGCGCTCCTTTCGGTCGGGCGCTGC
GGGTCGTGGGGCGGGCGTCAGGCACCGGGCTTGCGGGTCATGCACCAGGTGCGCGGTCCTTCGGGCACCT
CGACGTCGGCGGTGACGGTGAAGCCGAGCCGCTCGTAGAAGGGGAGGTTGCGGGGCGCGGAGGTCTCCAG
GAAGGCGGGCACCCCGGCGCGCTCGGCCGCCTCCACTCCGGGGAGCACGACGGCGCTGCCCAGACCCTTG
CCCTGGTGGTCGGGCGAGACGCCGACGGTGGCCAGGAACCACGCGGGCTCCTTGGGCCGGTGCGGCGCCA
GGAGGCCTTCCATCTGTTGCTGCGCGGCCAGCCGGGAACCGCTCAACTCGGCCATGCGCGGGCCGATCTC
GGCGAACACCGCCCCCGCTTCGACGCTCTCCGGCGTGGTCCAGACCGCCACCGCGGCGCCGTCGTCCGCG
ACCCACACCTTGCCGATGTCGAGCCCGACGCGCGTGAGGAAGAGTTCTTGCAGCTCGGTGACCCGCTCGA
TGTGGCGGTCCGGATCGACGGTGTGGCGCGTGGCGGGGTAGTCGGCGAACGCGGCGGCGAGGGTGCGTAC
GGCCCTGGGGACGTCGTCGCGGGTGGCGAGGCGCACCGTGGGCTTGTACTCGGTCATGGTAAGCTAGCTT
GGGCTGCAGGTCGAAAGGCCCGGAGATGAGGAAGAGGAGAACAGCGCGGCAGACGTGCGCTTTTGAAGCG
TGCAGAATGCCGGGCCTCCGGAGGACCTTCGGGCGCCCGCCCCGCCCCTGAGCCCGCCCCTGAGCCCGCC
CCCGGACCCACCCCTTCCCAGCCTCTGAGCCCAGAAAGCGAAGGAGCAAAGCTGCTATTGGCCGCTGCCC
CAAAGGCCTACCCGCTTCCATTGCTCAGCGGTGCTGTCCATCTGCACGAGACTAGTGAGACGTGCTACTT
CCATTTGTCACGTCCTGCACGACGCGAGCTGCGGGGCGGGGGGGAACTTCCTGACTAGGGGAGGAGTAGA
AGGTGGCGCGAAGGGGCCACCAAAGAACGGAGCCGGTTGGCGCCTACCGGTGGATGTGGAATGTGTGCGA
GGCCAGAGGCCACTTGTGTAGCGCCAAGTGCCCAGCGGGGCTGCTAAAGCGCATGCTCCAGACTGCCTTG
GGAAAAGCGCCTCCCCTACCCGGTAGAATTCGATGTACGGGCCAGATATACGCGTTGACATTGATTATTG
ACTAGTTATTAATAGTAATCAATTACGGGGTCATTAGTTCATAGCCCATATATGGAGTTCCGCGTTACAT
AACTTACGGTAAATGGCCCGCCTGGCTGACCGCCCAACGACCCCCGCCCATTGACGTCAATAATGACGTA
TGTTCCCATAGTAACGCCAATAGGGACTTTCCATTGACGTCAATGGGTGGAGTATTTACGGTAAACTGCC
CACTTGGCAGTACATCAAGTGTATCATATGCCAAGTACGCCCCCTATTGACGTCAATGACGGTAAATGGC
CCGCCTGGCATTATGCCCAGTACATGACCTTATGGGACTTTCCTACTTGGCAGTACATCTACGTATTAGT
CATCGCTATTACCATGGTGATGCGGTTTTGGCAGTACATCAATGGGCGTGGATAGCGGTTTGACTCACGG
GGATTTCCAAGTCTCCACCCCATTGACGTCAATGGGAGTTTGTTTTGGCACCAAAATCAACGGGACTTTC
CAAAATGTCGTAACAACTCCGCCCCATTGACGCAAATGGGCGGTAGGCGTGTACGGTGGGAGGTCTATAT
AAGCAGAGCTCTCTGGCTAACTAGAGAACCCACTGCTTACTGGCTTATCGAAATTAATACGACTCACTAT
AGGGAGACCCAAGCTTGGCACC
[378 nt withheld, positions 5343-5720]
GATCCGATGGTGAGCAAGGGCGAGGAGGATAACATGGCCATCATCAAGGAGTTCATGCGTTTCAAGGTGC
ACGTGGAGGGCTCCGTGAACGGCCACGAGTTCGAGATCGTGGGCGAGGGCGAGGGCCGCCCCTACGAGGG
CACCCAGACCGCCAAGCTGAAGGTGACCAAGGGTGGCCCCCTGCCCTTCGCCTGGGACATCCTGTCCCCT
CAGTTCATGTACGGCTCCAGGGCCTACGTGAAGCACCCCGCCGACATCCCCGACTACTGGAAGCTGTCCT
TCCCCGAGGGCTTCAAGTGGGAGCGCGTGATGAACTTCGAGGACGGCGGCGTGGTGACCGTGACCCAGGA
CTCCTCCCTGCAGGACGGCGAGTTCATCTACAAGGTGAAGCTGCGCGGCACCAACTTCCCCTCCGACGGC
CCCGTAATGCAGAAGAAGACCATGGGCTGGGAGGCCTCCTCCGAGCGGATGTACCCCGAGGACGGCGCCC
TGAAGGGCGAGATCAAGCAGAGGCTGAAGCTGAAGGACGGCGGCCACTACGACGTTGAGGTCAAGACCAC
CTACAAGGCCAAGAAGCCCGTGCAGCTGCCCGGCGCCTACAACGTCAACATCAAGTTGGACATCACCTCC
CACAACGAGGACTACACCATCGTGGAACAGTACGAACGCGCCGAGGGCCGCCACTCCACCGGCGGCATGG
ACGAGCTGTACAAGTAACTCGAGCATGCATCTAGAGGGCCCTATTCTATAGTGTCACCTAAATGCTAGAG
CTCGCTGATCAGCCTCGACTGTGCCTTCTAGTTGCCAGCCATCTGTTGTTTGCCCCTCCCCCGTGCCTTC
CTTGACCCTGGAAGGTGCCACTCCCACTGTCCTTTCCTAATAAAATGAGGAAATTGCATCGCATTGTCTG
AGTAGGTGTCATTCTATTCTGGGGGGTGGGGTGGGGCAGGACAGCAAGGGGGAGGATTGGGAAGACAATA
GCAGGCATGCTGGGGATGTCGAGAGATCGATCTAATTCCGGCGCCTAGAGAAGGAGTGAGGGCTGGATAA
AGGGAGGATCGAGGCGGGGTCGAACGAGGAGGTTCAAGGGGGAGAGACGGGGCGGATGGAGGAAGAGGAG
GCGGAGGCTTAGGGTGTACAAAGGGCTTGACCCAGGGAGGGGGGTCAAAAGCCAAGGCTTCCCAGGTCAC
GATGTAGGGGACCTGGTCTGGGTGTCCATGCGGGCCAGGTGAAAAGACCTTGATCTTAACCTGGGTGATG
AGGTCTCGGTTAAAGGTGCCGTCTCGCGGCCATCCGACGTTAAAGGTTGGCCATTCTGCAGAGCAGAAGG
TAACCCAACGTCTCTTCTTGACATCTACCGACTGGTTGTGAGCGATCCGCTCGACATCTTTCCAGTGACC
TAAGGTCAAACTTAAGGGAGTGGTAACAGTCTGGCCCTAATTTTCAGACAAATACAGAAACACAGTCAGA
CAGAGACAACACAGAACGATGCTGCAGCGCTGCAGCAGACAAGACGCGCGGCTTCGGTTCCAAACCGAAA
GCAAAAATTCAGACGGAGGCGGGAACTGTTTTAGGTTCTCGTCTCCTACCAGAACCACATATCCTGACGG
GGTCGGATTCCACATCGACTCCCTTCCTCAGGTCGGGCCACAAAAACGGCCCCCAAAGTCCCTGGGACGT
CTCCCAGGGTTGCGGCCGGGTGTTCAGAACTCGTCAGTTCCACCACGGGTCCGCCAGATACAGAGCTAGT
TAGCTAACTAGTACAGACGCAGGCGCAAACATTAGATGCCGGCACAAACACGCACAAAGACAGAGACAGA
CACGAAACGACCGCTGGCCAGCTTACCTCCCGGCGGGGGGGTCGGTGGTCCCTGGGCAGGGGTCTCCAAA
TCTCGGTGGAACCTCCAAATGAAAGACCCCCGAGGTGGGCAGTCAATCAATCTGAGGAGACCCTCCCAAG
GATCAGCGAGTCCACGATTCGGATGCAAACAGCAAGAGGCTTTATTGGGAATACGGGTACCCGGGCGACG
CAGTCTATCGGAGGACTGGCGCGCCGAGTGAGGGGTTGTGGGCTCTTTTATTGAGCTCGGGGAGCAGAAG
CGCGCGAACAGAAGCGAGAAGCGAACTGATTGGTTAGTTCAAATAAGGCACAGGGTCATTTCAGGTCCTT
GGGGCACCCTGGAAACATCTGATGGTTCTCTAGAAACTGCTGAGGGCGGGACCGCATCTGGGGACCATCT
GTTCTTGGCCCTGAGCCGGGGCAGGAACTGCTTACCACAGATATCCTGTTTGGCCCATATTCTGCTGTCT
CTCTGTTCCTAACCTTGATCTGAACTTCTCTATTCTCAGTTATGTATTTTCCATGCCTTGCAAAATGGCG
TTACTTAAGCTAGCTTGCCAAACCTACAGGTGGGGTCTTTCA
